Addgene plasmid #106717: gh43
Purpose: expression of gRNA targeting ST6GALNAC2
Depositing lab: Eric-Paul Bennett. Depositing organization: University of Copenhagen. Publication: A validated gRNA library for CRISPR/Cas9 targeting of the human glycosyltransferase genome. Narimatsu Y, Joshi HJ, Zhang Y, Gomes C, Chen YH, Lorenzetti F, Furukawa S, Schjoldager K, Hansen L, Clausen H, Bennett EP, Wandall HH. Glycobiology. 2018 Jan 5. pii: 4791732. doi: 10.1093/glycob/cwx101. PubMed 29315387.
Backbone
  Vector backbone: EPB104
  Backbone manufacturer: Eric-Paul Bennett (Addgene plasmid # 68369)
  Backbone size w/o insert (bp): 2376
  Vector type: Mammalian Expression
Growth in bacteria
  Bacterial resistance: Ampicillin, 100 μg/mL
  Growth temperature: 37°C
  Growth strain: DH5alpha
  Copy number: High Copy
Gene/Insert
  Gene/Insert name: ST6GALNAC2
  gRNA/shRNA sequence: GAGCCCCCGCCAGCCATACG
  Species: H. sapiens (human)
  Entrez Gene: ST6GALNAC2 (a.k.a. SAITL1, SIAT7, SIAT7B, SIATL1, ST6GalNAII, STHM)
  Cloning method: Restriction Enzyme; 5′ cloning site unknown (unknown if destroyed); 3′ cloning site unknown (unknown if destroyed)
  Sequencing primers: 5′ T7NP
Terms and licenses: Academic/Nonprofit Terms; Industry Terms: Not Available to Industry
How to cite: gh43 was a gift from Eric-Paul Bennett (Addgene plasmid # 106717 ; http://n2t.net/addgene:106717 ; RRID:Addgene_106717)
