[The description below was written by a language model from this plasmid's Addgene catalogue record and pLannotate feature annotations shown in this document.]
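Description:
gh43 is a small mammalian expression plasmid (about 2.7 kb in the assembled sequence) that delivers a single CRISPR guide RNA directed against the human sialyltransferase gene ST6GALNAC2. It is built on the EPB104 gRNA cloning backbone and belongs to a validated gRNA collection designed to target the human glycosyltransferase genes. In E. coli it is maintained at high copy number through a ColE1/pUC-type origin and selected with ampicillin via a β-lactamase gene driven by its own bla promoter.

The functional cassette consists of a human U6 promoter, an RNA polymerase III promoter suited to producing short, uncapped transcripts, followed by a short gap that corresponds to the position of the 20-nucleotide targeting spacer, and then the Streptococcus pyogenes Cas9 gRNA scaffold. Transcription in mammalian cells therefore yields a complete single guide RNA that directs SpCas9 to ST6GALNAC2. No Cas9 coding sequence, mammalian selection marker or fluorescent reporter is annotated, so the nuclease must be provided separately, for example from a co-transfected plasmid or a Cas9-expressing cell line. A T7 promoter lies upstream of the U6 cassette and coincides with the listed sequencing primer site. The remaining annotations (partial M13 origin, lacZα, lacI and RSF origin fragments) are truncated remnants of the cloning vector and are unlikely to have any function here. The insert was introduced by restriction cloning, but the record does not state the sites used. The plasmid is typically used for knockout or editing of ST6GALNAC2 in human cells to study glycosylation.
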