Features (pLannotate 1.2.2; 10 found; start..end, strand, type, name):
      3..134     -  rep_origin     M13 ori (fragment): M13 bacteriophage origin of replication; arrow indicates direction of (+) strand synthesis
    155..311     -  CDS            lacZα (fragment): LacZα fragment of β-galactosidase; lacZ fragment
    320..338     +  promoter       T7 promoter: promoter for bacteriophage T7 RNA polymerase
    398..638     +  promoter       U6 promoter: RNA polymerase III promoter for human U6 snRNA
    667..742     +  misc_RNA       gRNA scaffold: guide RNA scaffold for the Streptococcus pyogenes CRISPR/Cas9 system
    789..836     -  CDS            lacI (fragment): lac repressor; lacI; The lac repressor binds to the lac operator to inhibit transcription in E. coli. This inhibition can be relieved by adding lactose or isopropyl-β-D-thiogalactopyranoside (IPTG).
    873..913     -  rep_origin     RSF ori (fragment): Plasmids containing the RSF 1030 origin of replication can be propagated in E. coli cells that contain additional plasmids with compatible origins.
    991..1579    -  rep_origin     ori: high-copy-number ColE1/pMB1/pBR322/pUC origin of replication
   1750..2610    -  CDS            AmpR: β-lactamase; bla; confers resistance to ampicillin, carbenicillin, and related antibiotics
   2611..2715    -  promoter       AmpR promoter: bla
>Addgene plasmid #106717 | gh43 | addgene full sequence | sequence record 220819 | Addgene Assembled Full Sequence
CTAAATTGTAAGCGTTAATATTTTGTTAAAATTCGCGTTAAATTTTTGTTAAATCAGCTCATTTTTTAAC
CAATAGGCCGAAATCGGCAAAATCCCTTATAAATCAAAAGAATAGACCGAGATAGGGTTGAGTGGCCGCT
ACAGGGCGCTCCCATTCGCCATTCAGGCTGCGCAACTGTTGGGAAGGGCGTTTCGGTGCGGGCCTCTTCG
CTATTACGCCAGCTGGCGAAAGGGGGATGTGCTGCAAGGCGATTAAGTTGGGTAACGCCAGGGTTTTCCC
AGTCACGACGTTGTAAAACGACGGCCAGTGAGCGCGACGTAATACGACTCACTATAGGGCGAATTGGCGG
AAGGCCGTCAAGGCCACGTGTCTTGTCCAGAGCTCGATATCGAATTCGAGGGCCTATTTCCCATGATTCC
TTCATATTTGCATATACGATACAAGGCTGTTAGAGAGATAATTGGAATTAATTTGACTGTAAACACAAAG
ATATTAGTACAAAATACGTGACGTAGAAAGTAATAATTTCTTGGGTAGTTTGCAGTTTTAAAATTATGTT
TTAAAATGGACTATCATATGCTTACCGTAACTTGAAAGTATTTCGATTTCTTGGCTTTATATATCTTGTG
GAAAGGACGAAACACCGAGCCCCCGCCAGCCATACGGTTTTAGAGCTAGAAATAGCAAGTTAAAATAAGG
CTAGTCCGTTATCAACTTGAAAAAGTGGCACCGAGTCGGTGCTTTTTTTGGTACCTGGAGCACAAGACTG
GCCTCATGGGCCTTCCGCTCACTGCCCGCTTTCCAGTCGGGAAACCTGTCGTGCCAGCTGCATTAACATG
GTCATAGCTGTTTCCTTGCGTATTGGGCGCTCTCCGCTTCCTCGCTCACTGACTCGCTGCGCTCGGTCGT
TCGGGTAAAGCCTGGGGTGCCTAATGAGCAAAAGGCCAGCAAAAGGCCAGGAACCGTAAAAAGGCCGCGT
TGCTGGCGTTTTTCCATAGGCTCCGCCCCCCTGACGAGCATCACAAAAATCGACGCTCAAGTCAGAGGTG
GCGAAACCCGACAGGACTATAAAGATACCAGGCGTTTCCCCCTGGAAGCTCCCTCGTGCGCTCTCCTGTT
CCGACCCTGCCGCTTACCGGATACCTGTCCGCCTTTCTCCCTTCGGGAAGCGTGGCGCTTTCTCATAGCT
CACGCTGTAGGTATCTCAGTTCGGTGTAGGTCGTTCGCTCCAAGCTGGGCTGTGTGCACGAACCCCCCGT
TCAGCCCGACCGCTGCGCCTTATCCGGTAACTATCGTCTTGAGTCCAACCCGGTAAGACACGACTTATCG
CCACTGGCAGCAGCCACTGGTAACAGGATTAGCAGAGCGAGGTATGTAGGCGGTGCTACAGAGTTCTTGA
AGTGGTGGCCTAACTACGGCTACACTAGAAGAACAGTATTTGGTATCTGCGCTCTGCTGAAGCCAGTTAC
CTTCGGAAAAAGAGTTGGTAGCTCTTGATCCGGCAAACAAACCACCGCTGGTAGCGGTGGTTTTTTTGTT
TGCAAGCAGCAGATTACGCGCAGAAAAAAAGGATCTCAAGAAGATCCTTTGATCTTTTCTACGGGGTCTG
ACGCTCAGTGGAACGAAAACTCACGTTAAGGGATTTTGGTCATGAGATTATCAAAAAGGATCTTCACCTA
GATCCTTTTAAATTAAAAATGAAGTTTTAAATCAATCTAAAGTATATATGAGTAAACTTGGTCTGACAGT
TACCAATGCTTAATCAGTGAGGCACCTATCTCAGCGATCTGTCTATTTCGTTCATCCATAGTTGCCTGAC
TCCCCGTCGTGTAGATAACTACGATACGGGAGGGCTTACCATCTGGCCCCAGTGCTGCAATGATACCGCG
AGAACCACGCTCACCGGCTCCAGATTTATCAGCAATAAACCAGCCAGCCGGAAGGGCCGAGCGCAGAAGT
GGTCCTGCAACTTTATCCGCCTCCATCCAGTCTATTAATTGTTGCCGGGAAGCTAGAGTAAGTAGTTCGC
CAGTTAATAGTTTGCGCAACGTTGTTGCCATTGCTACAGGCATCGTGGTGTCACGCTCGTCGTTTGGTAT
GGCTTCATTCAGCTCCGGTTCCCAACGATCAAGGCGAGTTACATGATCCCCCATGTTGTGCAAAAAAGCG
GTTAGCTCCTTCGGTCCTCCGATCGTTGTCAGAAGTAAGTTGGCCGCAGTGTTATCACTCATGGTTATGG
CAGCACTGCATAATTCTCTTACTGTCATGCCATCCGTAAGATGCTTTTCTGTGACTGGTGAGTACTCAAC
CAAGTCATTCTGAGAATAGTGTATGCGGCGACCGAGTTGCTCTTGCCCGGCGTCAATACGGGATAATACC
GCGCCACATAGCAGAACTTTAAAAGTGCTCATCATTGGAAAACGTTCTTCGGGGCGAAAACTCTCAAGGA
TCTTACCGCTGTTGAGATCCAGTTCGATGTAACCCACTCGTGCACCCAACTGATCTTCAGCATCTTTTAC
TTTCACCAGCGTTTCTGGGTGAGCAAAAACAGGAAGGCAAAATGCCGCAAAAAAGGGAATAAGGGCGACA
CGGAAATGTTGAATACTCATACTCTTCCTTTTTCAATATTATTGAAGCATTTATCAGGGTTATTGTCTCA
TGAGCGGATACATATTTGAATGTATTTAGAAAAATAAACAAATAGGGGTTCCGCGCACATTTCCCCGAAA
AGTGCCAC
