>Addgene plasmid #106717 | gh43 | addgene partial sequence | sequence record 220820 | hU6-F
GGAATTAATTTGACTGTAAACACAAAGATATTAGTACAAAATACGTGACGTAGAAAGTAATAATTTCTTG
GGTAGTTTGCAGTTTTAAAATTATGTTTTAAAATGGACTATCATATGCTTACCGTAACTTGAAAGTATTT
CGATTTCTTGGCTTTATATATCTTGTGGAAAGGACGAAACACCGAGCCCCCGCCAGCCATACGGTTTTAG
AGCTAGAAATAGCAAGTTAAAATAAGGCTAGTCCGTTATCAACTTGAAAAAGTGGCACCGAGTCGGTGCT
TTTTTTGGTACCTGGAGCACAAGACTGGCCTCATGGGCCTTCCGCTCACTGCCCGCTTTCCAGTCGGGAA
ACCTGTCGTGCCAGCTGCATTAACATGGTCATAGCTGTTTCCTTGCGTATTGGGCGCTCTCCGCTTCCTC
GCTCACTGACTCGCTGCGCTCGGTCGTTCGGGTAAAGCCTGGGGTGCCTAATGAGCAAAAGGCCAGCAAA
AGGCCAGGAACCGTAAAAAGGCCGCGTTGCTGGCGTTTTTCCATAGGCTCCGCCCCCCTGACGAGCATCA
CAAAAATCGACGCTCAAGTCAGAGGTGGCGAAACCCGACAGGACTATAAAGATACCAGGCGTTTCCCCCT
GGAAGCTCCCTCGTGCGCTCTCCTGTTCCGACCCTGCCGCTTACCGGATACCTGTCCGCCTTTCTCCCTT
CGGGAAGCGTGGCGCTTTCTCATAGCTCACGCTGTAGGTATCTCAGTTCGGTGTAGGTCGTTCGCTCCAA
GCTGGGCTGTGTGCACGAACCCCCCGTTCAGCCCGACCGCTGCGCCTTATCCGGTAACTATCGTCTTGAG
TCCAACCCGGTAAGACACGACTTATCGCCACTGGCAGCAGCCACTGGTAACAGGATTAGCAGAGCGAGGT
ATGTAGG
